Addgene plasmid #59325: pRVdG-4ArchT-EGFP
Purpose: Expresses ArchT-EGFP
Depositing lab: Ian Wickersham. Depositing organization: Massachusetts Institute of Technology.
Backbone
  Vector backbone: cSPBN (pSAD)
  Backbone manufacturer: Karl-Klaus Conzelmann & Matthias Schnell
  Backbone size w/o insert (bp): 13782
  Total vector size (bp): 15261
  Vector type: Mammalian Expression ; Rabies Virus
Growth in bacteria
  Bacterial resistance: Ampicillin, 100 μg/mL
  Growth temperature: 37°C
  Growth strain: DH5alpha
  Growth instructions: DH5alpha at 37C
  Copy number: High Copy
Gene/Insert
  Gene/Insert name: ArchT-EGFP
  Species: Synthetic
  Insert size (bp): 1479
  Promoter: CMV
  Tag / fusion protein: GFP (C terminal on insert)
  Cloning method: Unknown
  Sequencing primers: 5′ CATCAAAGTCAAGTTGATTACC; 3′ TAGACCTCTCCAGGATCG
Terms and licenses: Academic/Nonprofit Terms; Industry Terms: Not Available to Industry
Depositor comments: Alternative name: pRVdG-4ArchTE
How to cite: pRVdG-4ArchT-EGFP was a gift from Ian Wickersham (Addgene plasmid # 59325 ; http://n2t.net/addgene:59325 ; RRID:Addgene_59325)
