[The description below was written by a language model from this plasmid's Addgene catalogue record and pLannotate feature annotations shown in this document.]
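Description:
pRVdG-4ArchT-EGFP is a rabies virus genome plasmid built on the cSPBN (pSAD) backbone. It carries a full-length cDNA copy of a glycoprotein-deleted SAD B19 rabies genome in a pBluescript-type bacterial vector of about 15.3 kb. In E. coli it is maintained by a high-copy ColE1/pUC origin and selected with ampicillin through the β-lactamase gene. An f1 origin and remnants of the lacZα/MCS region are also present.

The viral cDNA encodes the N, P, M and L genes in their native order. No G open reading frame is annotated; between M and L sits the 1.5 kb synthetic insert, an archaerhodopsin-type light-driven proton pump (annotated by homology to the Halorubrum sodomense protein) fused at its C terminus to EGFP. Upstream of the genome lie a CMV enhancer/promoter and a T7 promoter, followed by a hammerhead ribozyme. Downstream are a hepatitis delta virus ribozyme and a T7 terminator. This arrangement lets cellular RNA polymerase II or T7 polymerase produce a primary transcript that the two ribozymes trim to exact viral ends, the standard design for rescuing negative-strand RNA virus from cDNA. CMV is therefore the promoter for the genomic transcript. In infected cells, ArchT-EGFP would be expressed from the viral genome by the rabies polymerase, like the other viral genes. Small hits to an HIV-1 LTR fragment and a SET1 tag fragment are probably annotation artefacts.

The record gives the purpose only as expressing ArchT-EGFP. A G-deleted rabies vector of this type cannot spread without glycoprotein supplied in trans, and such vectors are generally used for retrograde or monosynaptic labelling of neurons. Here the payload would add fluorescent marking and light-driven silencing of the infected cells.
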