Features (pLannotate 1.2.2; 26 found; start..end, strand, type, name):
      3..361     +  rep_origin     f1 ori (sequence partly withheld): f1 bacteriophage origin of replication; arrow indicates direction of (+) strand synthesis
    463..618     -  CDS            lacZα (fragment): LacZα fragment of β-galactosidase; lacZ fragment
    624..652     -  misc_feature   MCS (fragment): pBluescript multiple cloning site
    658..1037    +  enhancer       CMV enhancer: human cytomegalovirus immediate early enhancer
   1038..1241    +  promoter       CMV promoter: human cytomegalovirus (CMV) immediate early promoter
   1237..1270    +  LTR            5' LTR (truncated) (fragment): truncated 5' long terminal repeat (LTR) from HIV-1
   1286..1304    +  promoter       T7 promoter: promoter for bacteriophage T7 RNA polymerase
   1330..1355    +  misc_RNA       sTRSV HHRz (fragment): hammerhead ribozyme from the tobacco ringspot virus satellite RNA (Khvorova et al., 2003)
   1441..2790    +  CDS            N: NCAP_RABVS - Experimental evidence at protein level: Swiss-Prot protein existence level 1. Encapsidates the genome in a ratio of one protein N per nine ribonucleotides, protecting it from nucleases. If expressed without protein P it binds non-specifically RNA and therefore can bind it's own mRNA. Interaction with protein P abolishes any non-specific RNA binding, and prevents phosphorylation. The soluble N-P complex encapsidates specifically the genomic RNA, with protein N protecting the genome like a pearl necklace. The encapsidated genomic RNA is termed the nucleocapsid (NC) and serves as tem
   2884..3774    +  CDS            P: PHOSP_RABVS - Experimental evidence at protein level: Swiss-Prot protein existence level 1. Non catalytic polymerase cofactor and regulatory protein that plays a role in viral transcription and replication. Stabilizes the RNA polymerase L to the N-RNA template and binds the soluble protein N, preventing it from encapsidating non-genomic RNA. Also inhibits host IFN-alpha and IFN-beta signaling by binding and retaining phosphorylated STAT1 in the cytoplasm or by inhibiting the DNA binding of STAT1 in the nucleus. Might be involved, through interaction with host dynein, in intracellular microtubu
   3866..4471    +  CDS            M: MATRX_RABVS - Experimental evidence at protein level: Swiss-Prot protein existence level 1. Plays a major role in assembly, budding and uncoating of virion after membrane fusion (PubMed:33208464). Completely covers the ribonucleoprotein coil and keep it in condensed bullet-shaped form. Inhibits viral transcription and stimulates replication. Plays a major role in early induction of TRAIL-mediated apoptosis in infected neurons (PubMed:12771432, PubMed:9847327). From Rabies virus (strain SAD B19) (RABV).
   4695..5438    +  CDS            aop3: BACR3_HALSD - Experimental evidence at protein level: Swiss-Prot protein existence level 1. Light-driven proton pump. From Halorubrum sodomense.
   5454..6170    +  CDS            EGFP: the original enhanced GFP (Yang et al., 1996) mammalian codon-optimized
   6278..12658   +  CDS            L: L_RABVS - Experimental evidence at protein level: Swiss-Prot protein existence level 1. RNA-directed RNA polymerase that catalyzes the replication of viral genomic RNA. The template is composed of the viral RNA tightly encapsidated by the nucleoprotein (N). The replicase mode is dependent on intracellular N protein concentration. In this mode, the polymerase replicates the whole viral genome without recognizing transcriptional signals, and the replicated genome is not caped or polyadenylated. From Rabies virus (strain SAD B19) (RABV).
  12790..12882   +  ncRNA          HDV ribozyme: Accession: RF00094 - Hepatitis delta virus ribozyme
  12890..12939   +  CDS            SET1 (fragment): solubility-enhancement tag derived from T7 phage gene 10B
  12947..12994   +  terminator     T7 terminator: transcription terminator for bacteriophage T7 RNA polymerase
  13016..13057   -  misc_feature   MCS (fragment): pBluescript multiple cloning site
  13070..13088   -  promoter       T3 promoter: promoter for bacteriophage T3 RNA polymerase
  13131..13153   -  protein_bind   lac operator (fragment): The lac repressor binds to the lac operator to inhibit transcription in E. coli. This inhibition can be relieved by adding lactose or isopropyl-β-D-thiogalactopyranoside (IPTG). lac repressor encoded by lacI
  13157..13187   -  promoter       lac promoter: promoter for the E. coli lac operon
  13202..13223   -  protein_bind   CAP binding site: CAP binding activates transcription in the presence of cAMP. E. coli catabolite activator protein
  13236..13328   -  CDS            lacI (fragment): lac repressor; lacI; The lac repressor binds to the lac operator to inhibit transcription in E. coli. This inhibition can be relieved by adding lactose or isopropyl-β-D-thiogalactopyranoside (IPTG).
  13511..14099   -  rep_origin     ori: high-copy-number ColE1/pMB1/pBR322/pUC origin of replication
  14270..15130   -  CDS            AmpR: β-lactamase; bla; confers resistance to ampicillin, carbenicillin, and related antibiotics
  15131..15235   -  promoter       AmpR promoter: bla
>Addgene plasmid #59325 | pRVdG-4ArchT-EGFP | depositor full sequence | sequence record 92021 | pRVdG-4ArchT-EGFP sequence 15261 bps
GG
[124 nt withheld, positions 3-126]
C
[91 nt withheld, positions 128-218]
A
[49 nt withheld, positions 220-268]
CCTTTGACGTTGGAGTCCACGTTCTTT
[37 nt withheld, positions 296-332]
ACCCTATCTCGGTCTATTCTTTTGATTTATAAGGGATTTTGCCGATTTCGGCCTATTGGTTAAAAAAATG
AGCTGATTTAACAAAAATTTAACGCGAATTTTAACAAAATATTAACGCTTACAATTTCCATTCGCCATTC
AGGCTGCGCAACTGTTGGGAAGGGCGATCGGTGCGGGCCTCTTCGCTATTACGCCAGCTGGCGAAAGGGG
GATGTGCTGCAAGGCGATTAAGTTGGGTAACGCCAGGGTTTTCCCAGTCACGACGTTGTAAAACGACGGC
CAGTGAGCGCGCGATAAGCTTGATATCGAATTCCTGCAGCGCGTTGACATTGATTATTGACTAGTTATTA
ATAGTAATCAATTACGGGGTCATTAGTTCATAGCCCATATATGGAGTTCCGCGTTACATAACTTACGGTA
AATGGCCCGCCTGGCTGACCGCCCAACGACCCCCGCCCATTGACGTCAATAATGACGTATGTTCCCATAG
TAACGCCAATAGGGACTTTCCATTGACGTCAATGGGTGGAGTATTTACGGTAAACTGCCCACTTGGCAGT
ACATCAAGTGTATCATATGCCAAGTACGCCCCCTATTGACGTCAATGACGGTAAATGGCCCGCCTGGCAT
TATGCCCAGTACATGACCTTATGGGACTTTCCTACTTGGCAGTACATCTACGTATTAGTCATCGCTATTA
CCATGGTGATGCGGTTTTGGCAGTACATCAATGGGCGTGGATAGCGGTTTGACTCACGGGGATTTCCAAG
TCTCCACCCCATTGACGTCAATGGGAGTTTGTTTTGGCACCAAAATCAACGGGACTTTCCAAAATGTCGT
AACAACTCCGCCCCATTGACGCAAATGGGCGGTAGGCGTGTACGGTGGGAGGTCTATATAAGCAGAGCTC
TCTGGCTAACTAGAGAACCCACTGCTTACTGGCTTATCGAAATTAATACGACTCACTATAGGGAGACCCA
AGCTGGCTAGATTAAGCGTCTGATGAGTCCGTGAGGACGAAACCCGGCGTACCGGGTCACGCTTAACAAC
CAGATCAAAGAAAAAACAGACATTGTCAATTGCAAAGCAAAAATGTAACACCCCTACAATGGATGCCGAC
AAGATTGTATTCAAAGTCAATAATCAGGTGGTCTCTTTGAAGCCTGAGATTATCGTGGATCAATATGAGT
ACAAGTACCCTGCCATCAAAGATTTGAAAAAGCCCTGTATAACCCTAGGAAAGGCTCCCGATTTAAATAA
AGCATACAAGTCAGTTTTGTCAGGCATGAGCGCCGCCAAACTTAATCCTGACGATGTATGTTCCTATTTG
GCAGCGGCAATGCAGTTTTTTGAGGGGACATGTCCGGAAGACTGGACCAGCTATGGAATTGTGATTGCAC
GAAAAGGAGATAAGATCACCCCAGGTTCTCTGGTGGAGATAAAACGTACTGATGTAGAAGGGAATTGGGC
TCTGACAGGAGGCATGGAACTGACAAGAGACCCCACTGTCCCTGAGCATGCGTCCTTAGTCGGTCTTCTC
TTGAGTCTGTATAGGTTGAGCAAAATATCCGGGCAAAACACTGGTAACTATAAGACAAACATTGCAGACA
GGATAGAGCAGATTTTTGAGACAGCCCCTTTTGTTAAAATCGTGGAACACCATACTCTAATGACAACTCA
CAAAATGTGTGCTAATTGGAGTACTATACCAAACTTCAGATTTTTGGCCGGAACCTATGACATGTTTTTC
TCCCGGATTGAGCATCTATATTCAGCAATCAGAGTGGGCACAGTTGTCACTGCTTATGAAGACTGTTCAG
GACTGGTATCATTTACTGGGTTCATAAAACAAATCAATCTCACCGCTAGAGAGGCAATACTATATTTCTT
CCACAAGAACTTTGAGGAAGAGATAAGAAGAATGTTTGAGCCAGGGCAGGAGACAGCTGTTCCTCACTCT
TATTTCATCCACTTCCGTTCACTAGGCTTGAGTGGGAAATCTCCTTATTCATCAAATGCTGTTGGTCACG
TGTTCAATCTCATTCACTTTGTAGGATGCTATATGGGTCAAGTCAGATCCCTAAATGCAACGGTTATTGC
TGCATGTGCTCCTCATGAAATGTCTGTTCTAGGGGGCTATCTGGGAGAGGAATTCTTCGGGAAAGGGACA
TTTGAAAGAAGATTCTTCAGAGATGAGAAAGAACTTCAAGAATACGAGGCGGCTGAACTGACAAAGACTG
ACGTAGCACTGGCAGATGATGGAACTGTCAACTCTGACGACGAGGACTACTTTTCAGGTGAAACCAGAAG
TCCGGAGGCTGTTTATACTCGAATCATGATGAATGGAGGTCGACTAAAGAGATCTCACATACGGAGATAT
GTCTCAGTCAGTTCCAATCATCAAGCCCGTCCAAACTCATTCGCCGAGTTTCTAAACAAGACATATTCGA
GTGACTCATAAGAAGTTGAATAACAAAATGCCGGAAATCTACGGATTGTGTATATCCATCATGAAAAAAA
CTAACACCCCTCCTTTCGAACCATCCCAAACATGAGCAAGATCTTTGTCAATCCTAGTGCTATTAGAGCC
GGTCTGGCCGATCTTGAGATGGCTGAAGAAACTGTTGATCTGATCAATAGAAATATCGAAGACAATCAGG
CTCATCTCCAAGGGGAACCCATAGAGGTGGACAATCTCCCTGAGGATATGGGGCGACTTCACCTGGATGA
TGGAAAATCGCCCAACCATGGTGAGATAGCCAAGGTGGGAGAAGGCAAGTATCGAGAGGACTTTCAGATG
GATGAAGGAGAGGATCCTAGCTTCCTGTTCCAGTCATACCTGGAAAATGTTGGAGTCCAAATAGTCAGAC
AAATGAGGTCAGGAGAGAGATTTCTCAAGATATGGTCACAGACCGTAGAAGAGATTATATCCTATGTCGC
GGTCAACTTTCCCAACCCTCCAGGAAAGTCTTCAGAGGATAAATCAACCCAGACTACTGGCCGAGAGCTC
AAGAAGGAGACAACACCCACTCCTTCTCAGAGAGAAAGCCAATCATCGAAAGCCAGGATGGCGGCTCAAA
TTGCTTCTGGCCCTCCAGCCCTTGAATGGTCGGCTACCAATGAAGAGGATGATCTATCAGTGGAGGCTGA
GATCGCTCACCAGATTGCAGAAAGTTTCTCCAAAAAATATAAGTTTCCCTCTCGATCCTCAGGGATACTC
TTGTATAATTTTGAGCAATTGAAAATGAACCTTGATGATATAGTTAAAGAGGCAAAAAATGTACCAGGTG
TGACCCGTTTAGCCCATGACGGGTCCAAACTCCCCCTAAGATGTGTACTGGGATGGGTCGCTTTGGCCAA
CTCTAAGAAATTCCAGTTGTTAGTCGAATCCGACAAGCTGAGTAAAATCATGCAAGATGACTTGAATCGC
TATACATCTTGCTAACCGAACCTCTCCCCTCAGTCCCTCTAGACAATAAAATCCGAGATGTCCCAAAGTC
AACATGAAAAAAACAGGCAACACCACTGATAAAATGAACCTCCTACGTAAGATAGTGAAAAACCGCAGGG
ACGAGGACACTCAAAAATCCTCTCCCGCGTCAGCCCCTCTGGATGACGATGACTTGTGGCTTCCACCCCC
TGAATACGTCCCGCTGAAAGAACTTACAGGCAAGAAGAACATGAGGAACTTTTGTATCAACGGAAGGGTT
AAAGTGTGTAGCCCGAATGGTTACTCGTTCAGGATCCTGCGGCACATTCTGAAATCATTCGACGAGATAT
ATTCTGGGAATCATAGGATGATCGGGTTAGTCAAAGTGGTTATTGGACTGGCTTTGTCAGGATCTCCAGT
CCCTGAGGGCCTGAACTGGGTATACAAATTGAGGAGAACCTTTATCTTCCAGTGGGCTGATTCCAGGGGC
CCTCTTGAAGGGGAGGAGTTGGAATACTCTCAGGAGATCACTTGGGATGATGATACTGAGTTCGTCGGAT
TGCAAATAAGAGTGATTGCAAAACAGTGTCATATCCAGGGCAGAGTCTGGTGTATCAACATGAACCCGAG
AGCATGTCAACTATGGTCTGACATGTCTCTTCAGACACAAAGGTCCGAAGAGGACAAAGATTCCTCTCTG
CTTCTAGAATAATCAGATTATATCCCGCAAATTTATCACTTGTTTACCTCTGGAGGAGAGAACATATGGG
CTCAACTCCAACCCTTGGGAGCAATATAACAAAAAACATGTTATGGTGCCATTAAACCGCTGCATTTCAT
CAAAGTCAAGTTGATTACCTTTACATTTTGATCCTCTTGGATGTGAAAAAAACTATTAACATCCCTCAAA
AGACCCCGGGAAAGCCGCCACCATGGACCCCATCGCTCTGCAGGCAGGATACGACCTGCTGGGCGACGGA
AGGCCAGAGACCCTGTGGCTGGGAATCGGAACCCTGCTGATGCTGATCGGCACCTTCTACTTCATCGTGA
AGGGCTGGGGCGTGACCGACAAGGAGGCCAGGGAGTACTACAGCATCACAATCCTGGTGCCCGGCATCGC
CAGCGCCGCCTACCTGAGCATGTTCTTCGGCATCGGCCTGACCGAGGTGACCGTGGCCGGCGAGGTGCTG
GACATCTACTACGCCAGATACGCCGACTGGCTGTTCACCACCCCTTTGCTTCTGCTCGACCTGGCCCTGC
TGGCTAAGGTGGACAGGGTGAGCATCGGAACCCTGGTGGGAGTGGACGCCCTGATGATCGTGACCGGCCT
GATCGGCGCCCTGAGCCACACCCCACTGGCTAGGTACAGCTGGTGGCTGTTCAGCACCATCTGCATGATC
GTGGTGCTGTACTTCCTGGCTACCAGCCTGAGGGCTGCTGCTAAGGAGAGGGGACCAGAGGTGGCTAGCA
CCTTCAACACCCTGACCGCCCTGGTGCTGGTGCTGTGGACCGCCTACCCCATCCTGTGGATCATCGGAAC
CGAGGGAGCTGGAGTGGTGGGACTGGGAATCGAGACCCTGCTGTTCATGGTGCTGGACGTGACCGCCAAA
GTGGGCTTCGGCTTCATCCTGCTGAGGAGCAGGGCCATCCTGGGCGACACCGAGGCCCCCGAGCCCCGAC
CGGTAGTAGCAGTGAGCAAGGGCGAGGAGCTGTTCACCGGGGTGGTGCCCATCCTGGTCGAGCTGGACGG
CGACGTAAACGGCCACAAGTTCAGCGTGTCCGGCGAGGGCGAGGGCGATGCCACCTACGGCAAGCTGACC
CTGAAGTTCATTTGCACCACCGGCAAGCTGCCCGTGCCCTGGCCCACCCTCGTGACCACCCTGACCTACG
GCGTGCAGTGCTTCAGCCGCTACCCCGACCACATGAAGCAGCACGACTTCTTCAAGTCCGCCATGCCCGA
AGGCTACGTCCAGGAGCGCACCATCTTCTTCAAGGACGACGGCAACTACAAGACCCGCGCCGAGGTGAAG
TTCGAGGGCGACACCCTGGTGAACCGCATCGAGCTGAAGGGCATCGACTTCAAGGAGGACGGCAACATCC
TGGGGCACAAGCTGGAGTACAACTACAACAGCCACAACGTCTATATCATGGCCGACAAGCAGAAGAACGG
CATCAAGGTGAACTTCAAGATCCGCCACAACATCGAGGACGGCAGCGTGCAGCTCGCCGACCACTACCAG
CAGAACACCCCCATCGGCGACGGCCCCGTGCTGCTGCCCGACAACCACTACCTGAGCACCCAGTCCGCCC
TGAGCAAAGACCCCAACGAGAAGCGCGATCACATGGTCCTGCTGGAGTTCGTGACCGCCGCCGGGATCAC
TCTCGGCATGGACGAGCTGTACAAGTAATGACCCGGGTTATAAAGTGCTGGGTCATCTAAGCTTTTCAGT
CGAGAAAAAAACATTAGATCAGAAGAACAACTGGCAACACTTCTCAACCTGAGACTTACTTCAAGATGCT
CGATCCTGGAGAGGTCTATGATGACCCTATTGACCCAATCGAGTTAGAGGCTGAACCCAGAGGAACCCCC
ATTGTCCCCAACATCTTGAGGAACTCTGACTACAATCTCAACTCTCCTTTGATAGAAGATCCTGCTAGAC
TAATGTTAGAATGGTTAAAAACAGGGAATAGACCTTATCGGATGACTCTAACAGACAATTGCTCCAGGTC
TTTCAGAGTTTTGAAAGATTATTTCAAGAAGGTAGATTTGGGTTCTCTCAAGGTGGGCGGAATGGCTGCA
CAGTCAATGATTTCTCTCTGGTTATATGGTGCCCACTCTGAATCCAACAGGAGCCGGAGATGTATAACAG
ACTTGGCCCATTTCTATTCCAAGTCGTCCCCCATAGAGAAGCTGTTGAATCTCACGCTAGGAAATAGAGG
GCTGAGAATCCCCCCAGAGGGAGTGTTAAGTTGCCTTGAGAGGGTTGATTATGATAATGCATTTGGAAGG
TATCTTGCCAACACGTATTCCTCTTACTTGTTCTTCCATGTAATCACCTTATACATGAACGCCCTAGACT
GGGATGAAGAAAAGACCATCCTAGCATTATGGAAAGATTTAACCTCAGTGGACATCGGGAAGGACTTGGT
AAAGTTCAAAGACCAAATATGGGGACTGCTGATCGTGACAAAGGACTTTGTTTACTCCCAAAGTTCCAAT
TGTCTTTTTGACAGAAACTACACACTTATGCTAAAAGATCTTTTCTTGTCTCGCTTCAACTCCTTAATGG
TCTTGCTCTCTCCCCCAGAGCCCCGATACTCAGATGACTTGATATCTCAACTATGCCAGCTGTACATTGC
TGGGGATCAAGTCTTGTCTATGTGTGGAAACTCCGGCTATGAAGTCATCAAAATATTGGAGCCATATGTC
GTGAATAGTTTAGTCCAGAGAGCAGAAAAGTTTAGGCCTCTCATTCATTCCTTGGGAGACTTTCCTGTAT
TTATAAAAGACAAGGTAAGTCAACTTGAAGAGACGTTCGGTCCCTGTGCAAGAAGGTTCTTTAGGGCTCT
GGATCAATTCGACAACATACATGACTTGGTTTTTGTGTTTGGCTGTTACAGGCATTGGGGGCACCCATAT
ATAGATTATCGAAAGGGTCTGTCAAAACTATATGATCAGGTTCACCTTAAAAAAATGATAGATAAGTCCT
ACCAGGAGTGCTTAGCAAGCGACCTAGCCAGGAGGATCCTTAGATGGGGTTTTGATAAGTACTCCAAGTG
GTATCTGGATTCAAGATTCCTAGCCCGAGACCACCCCTTGACTCCTTATATCAAAACCCAAACATGGCCA
CCCAAACATATTGTAGACTTGGTGGGGGATACATGGCACAAGCTCCCGATCACGCAGATCTTTGAGATTC
CTGAATCAATGGATCCGTCAGAAATATTGGATGACAAATCACATTCTTTCACCAGAACGAGACTAGCTTC
TTGGCTGTCAGAAAACCGAGGGGGGCCTGTTCCTAGCGAAAAAGTTATTATCACGGCCCTGTCTAAGCCG
CCTGTCAATCCCCGAGAGTTTCTGAGGTCTATAGACCTCGGAGGATTGCCAGATGAAGACTTGATAATTG
GCCTCAAGCCAAAGGAACGGGAATTGAAGATTGAAGGTCGATTCTTTGCTCTAATGTCATGGAATCTAAG
ATTGTATTTTGTCATCACTGAAAAACTCTTGGCCAACTACATCTTGCCACTTTTTGACGCGCTGACTATG
ACAGACAACCTGAACAAGGTGTTTAAAAAGCTGATCGACAGGGTCACCGGGCAAGGGCTTTTGGACTATT
CAAGGGTCACATATGCATTTCACCTGGACTATGAAAAGTGGAACAACCATCAAAGATTAGAGTCAACAGA
GGATGTATTTTCTGTCCTAGATCAAGTGTTTGGATTGAAGAGAGTGTTTTCTAGAACACACGAGTTTTTT
CAAAAGGCCTGGATCTATTATTCAGACAGATCAGACCTCATCGGGTTACGGGAGGATCAAATATACTGCT
TAGATGCGTCCAACGGCCCAACCTGTTGGAATGGCCAGGATGGCGGGCTAGAAGGCTTACGGCAGAAGGG
CTGGAGTCTAGTCAGCTTATTGATGATAGATAGAGAATCTCAAATCAGGAACACAAGAACCAAAATACTA
GCTCAAGGAGACAACCAGGTTTTATGTCCGACATACATGTTGTCGCCAGGGCTATCTCAAGAGGGGCTCC
TCTATGAATTGGAGAGAATATCAAGGAATGCACTTTCGATATACAGAGCCGTCGAGGAAGGGGCATCTAA
GCTAGGGCTGATCATCAAGAAAGAAGAGACCATGTGTAGTTATGACTTCCTCATCTATGGAAAAACCCCT
TTGTTTAGAGGTAACATATTGGTGCCTGAGTCCAAAAGATGGGCCAGAGTCTCTTGCGTCTCTAATGACC
AAATAGTCAACCTCGCCAATATAATGTCGACAGTGTCCACCAATGCGCTAACAGTGGCACAACACTCTCA
ATCTTTGATCAAACCGATGAGGGATTTTCTGCTCATGTCAGTACAGGCAGTCTTTCACTACCTGCTATTT
AGCCCAATCTTAAAGGGAAGAGTTTACAAGATTCTGAGCGCTGAAGGGGAGAGCTTTCTCCTAGCCATGT
CAAGGATAATCTATCTAGATCCTTCTTTGGGAGGGATATCTGGAATGTCCCTCGGAAGATTCCATATACG
ACAGTTCTCAGACCCTGTCTCTGAAGGGTTATCCTTCTGGAGAGAGATCTGGTTAAGCTCCCAAGAGTCC
TGGATTCACGCGTTGTGTCAAGAGGCTGGAAACCCAGATCTTGGAGAGAGAACACTCGAGAGCTTCACTC
GCCTTCTAGAAGATCCGACCACCTTAAATATCAGAGGAGGGGCCAGTCCTACCATTCTACTCAAGGATGC
AATCAGAAAGGCTTTATATGACGAGGTGGACAAGGTGGAAAATTCAGAGTTTCGAGAGGCAATCCTGTTG
TCCAAGACCCATAGAGATAATTTTATACTCTTCTTAATATCTGTTGAGCCTCTGTTTCCTCGATTTCTCA
GTGAGCTATTCAGTTCGTCTTTTTTGGGAATCCCCGAGTCAATCATTGGATTGATACAAAACTCCCGAAC
GATAAGAAGGCAGTTTAGAAAGAGTCTCTCAAAAACTTTAGAAGAATCCTTCTACAACTCAGAGATCCAC
GGGATTAGTCGGATGACCCAGACACCTCAGAGGGTTGGGGGGGTGTGGCCTTGCTCTTCAGAGAGGGCAG
ATCTACTTAGGGAGATCTCTTGGGGAAGAAAAGTGGTAGGCACGACAGTTCCTCACCCTTCTGAGATGTT
GGGATTACTTCCCAAGTCCTCTATTTCTTGCACTTGTGGAGCAACAGGAGGAGGCAATCCTAGAGTTTCT
GTATCAGTACTCCCGTCCTTTGATCAGTCATTTTTTTCACGAGGCCCCCTAAAGGGATACTTGGGCTCGT
CCACCTCTATGTCGACCCAGCTATTCCATGCATGGGAAAAAGTCACTAATGTTCATGTGGTGAAGAGAGC
TCTATCGTTAAAAGAATCTATAAACTGGTTCATTACTAGAGATTCCAACTTGGCTCAAGCTCTAATTAGG
AACATTATGTCTCTGACAGGCCCTGATTTCCCTCTAGAGGAGGCCCCTGTCTTCAAAAGGACGGGGTCAG
CCTTGCATAGGTTCAAGTCTGCCAGATACAGCGAAGGAGGGTATTCTTCTGTCTGCCCGAACCTCCTCTC
TCATATTTCTGTTAGTACAGACACCATGTCTGATTTGACCCAAGACGGGAAGAACTACGATTTCATGTTC
CAGCCATTGATGCTTTATGCACAGACATGGACATCAGAGCTGGTACAGAGAGACACAAGGCTAAGAGACT
CTACGTTTCATTGGCACCTCCGATGCAACAGGTGTGTGAGACCCATTGACGACGTGACCCTGGAGACCTC
TCAGATCTTCGAGTTTCCGGATGTGTCGAAAAGAATATCCAGAATGGTTTCTGGGGCTGTGCCTCACTTC
CAGAGGCTTCCCGATATCCGTCTGAGACCAGGAGATTTTGAATCTCTAAGCGGTAGAGAAAAGTCTCACC
ATATCGGATCAGCTCAGGGGCTCTTATACTCAATCTTAGTGGCAATTCACGACTCAGGATACAATGATGG
AACCATCTTCCCTGTCAACATATACGGCAAGGTTTCCCCTAGAGACTATTTGAGAGGGCTCGCAAGGGGA
GTATTGATAGGATCCTCGATTTGCTTCTTGACAAGAATGACAAATATCAATATTAATAGACCTCTTGAAT
TGGTCTCAGGGGTAATCTCATATATTCTCCTGAGGCTAGATAACCATCCCTCCTTGTACATAATGCTCAG
AGAACCGTCTCTTAGAGGAGAGATATTTTCTATCCCTCAGAAAATCCCCGCCGCTTATCCAACCACTATG
AAAGAAGGCAACAGATCAATCTTGTGTTATCTCCAACATGTGCTACGCTATGAGCGAGAGATAATCACGG
CGTCTCCAGAGAATGACTGGCTATGGATCTTTTCAGACTTTAGAAGTGCCAAAATGACGTACCTATCCCT
CATTACTTACCAGTCTCATCTTCTACTCCAGAGGGTTGAGAGAAACCTATCTAAGAGTATGAGAGATAAC
CTGCGACAATTGAGTTCTTTGATGAGGCAGGTGCTGGGCGGGCACGGAGAAGATACCTTAGAGTCAGACG
ACAACATTCAACGACTGCTAAAAGACTCTTTACGAAGGACAAGATGGGTGGATCAAGAGGTGCGCCATGC
AGCTAGAACCATGACTGGAGATTACAGCCCCAACAAGAAGGTGTCCCGTAAGGTAGGATGTTCAGAATGG
GTCTGCTCTGCTCAACAGGTTGCAGTCTCTACCTCAGCAAACCCGGCCCCTGTCTCGGAGCTTGACATAA
GGGCCCTCTCTAAGAGGTTCCAGAACCCTTTGATCTCGGGCTTGAGAGTGGTTCAGTGGGCAACCGGTGC
TCATTATAAGCTTAAGCCTATTCTAGATGATCTCAATGTTTTCCCATCTCTCTGCCTTGTAGTTGGGGAC
GGGTCAGGGGGGATATCAAGGGCAGTCCTCAACATGTTTCCAGATGCCAAGCTTGTGTTCAACAGTCTTT
TAGAGGTGAATGACCTGATGGCTTCCGGAACACATCCACTGCCTCCTTCAGCAATCATGAGGGGAGGAAA
TGATATCGTCTCCAGAGTGATAGATCTTGACTCAATCTGGGAAAAACCGTCCGACTTGAGAAACTTGGCA
ACCTGGAAATACTTCCAGTCAGTCCAAAAGCAGGTCAACATGTCCTATGACCTCATTATTTGCGATGCAG
AAGTTACTGACATTGCATCTATCAACCGGATCACCCTGTTAATGTCCGATTTTGCATTGTCTATAGATGG
ACCACTCTATTTGGTCTTCAAAACTTATGGGACTATGCTAGTAAATCCAAACTACAAGGCTATTCAACAC
CTGTCAAGAGCGTTCCCCTCGGTCACAGGGTTTATCACCCAAGTAACTTCGTCTTTTTCATCTGAGCTCT
ACCTCCGATTCTCCAAACGAGGGAAGTTTTTCAGAGATGCTGAGTACTTGACCTCTTCCACCCTTCGAGA
AATGAGCCTTGTGTTATTCAATTGTAGCAGCCCCAAGAGTGAGATGCAGAGAGCTCGTTCCTTGAACTAT
CAGGATCTTGTGAGAGGATTTCCTGAAGAAATCATATCAAATCCTTACAATGAGATGATCATAACTCTGA
TTGACAGTGATGTAGAATCTTTTCTAGTCCACAAGATGGTTGATGATCTTGAGTTACAGAGGGGAACTCT
GTCTAAAGTGGCTATCATTATAGCCATCATGATAGTTTTCTCCAACAGAGTCTTCAACGTTTCCAAACCC
CTAACTGACCCCTCGTTCTATCCACCGTCTGATCCCAAAATCCTGAGGCACTTCAACATATGTTGCAGTA
CTATGATGTATCTATCTACTGCTTTAGGTGACGTCCCTAGCTTCGCAAGACTTCACGACCTGTATAACAG
ACCTATAACTTATTACTTCAGAAAGCAAGTCATTCGAGGGAACGTTTATCTATCTTGGAGTTGGTCCAAC
GACACCTCAGTGTTCAAAAGGGTAGCCTGTAATTCTAGCCTGAGTCTGTCATCTCACTGGATCAGGTTGA
TTTACAAGATAGTGAAGACTACCAGACTCGTTGGCAGCATCAAGGATCTATCCAGAGAAGTGGAAAGACA
CCTTCATAGGTACAACAGGTGGATCACCCTAGAGGATATCAGATCTAGATCATCCCTACTAGACTACAGT
TGCCTGTGAACCGGATACTCCTGGAAGCCTGCCCATGCTAAGACTCTTGTGTGATGTATCTTGAAAAAAA
CAAGATCCTAAATCTGAACCTTTGGTTGTTTGATTGTTTTTCTCATTTTTGTTGTTTATTTGTTAAGCGT
GGGTCGGCATGGCATCTCCACCTCCTCGCGGTCCGACCTGGGCATCCGAAGGAGGACGCACGTCCACTCG
GATGGCTAAGGGAGGGGCGGGGATCCGGCTGCTAACAAAGCCCGAAAGGAAGCTGAGTTGGCTGCTGCCA
CCGCTGAGCAATAACTAGCATAACCCCTTGGGGCCTCTAAACGGGTCTTGAGGGGTTTTTTGCTGAAAGG
AGGAACTATATCCGGATCCACTAGTTCTAGAGCGGCCGCCACCGCGGTGGAGCTCCAGCTTTTGTTCCCT
TTAGTGAGGGTTAATTGCGCGCTTGGCGTAATCATGGTCATAGCTGTTTCCTGTGTGAAATTGTTATCCG
CTCACAATTCCACACAACATACGAGCCGGAAGCATAAAGTGTAAAGCCTGGGGTGCCTAATGAGTGAGCT
AACTCACATTAATTGCGTTGCGCTCACTGCCCGCTTTCCAGTCGGGAAACCTGTCGTGCCAGCTGCATTA
ATGAATCGGCCAACGCGCGGGGAGAGGCGGTTTGCGTATTGGGCGCTCTTCCGCTTCCTCGCTCACTGAC
TCGCTGCGCTCGGTCGTTCGGCTGCGGCGAGCGGTATCAGCTCACTCAAAGGCGGTAATACGGTTATCCA
CAGAATCAGGGGATAACGCAGGAAAGAACATGTGAGCAAAAGGCCAGCAAAAGGCCAGGAACCGTAAAAA
GGCCGCGTTGCTGGCGTTTTTCCATAGGCTCCGCCCCCCTGACGAGCATCACAAAAATCGACGCTCAAGT
CAGAGGTGGCGAAACCCGACAGGACTATAAAGATACCAGGCGTTTCCCCCTGGAAGCTCCCTCGTGCGCT
CTCCTGTTCCGACCCTGCCGCTTACCGGATACCTGTCCGCCTTTCTCCCTTCGGGAAGCGTGGCGCTTTC
TCATAGCTCACGCTGTAGGTATCTCAGTTCGGTGTAGGTCGTTCGCTCCAAGCTGGGCTGTGTGCACGAA
CCCCCCGTTCAGCCCGACCGCTGCGCCTTATCCGGTAACTATCGTCTTGAGTCCAACCCGGTAAGACACG
ACTTATCGCCACTGGCAGCAGCCACTGGTAACAGGATTAGCAGAGCGAGGTATGTAGGCGGTGCTACAGA
GTTCTTGAAGTGGTGGCCTAACTACGGCTACACTAGAAGGACAGTATTTGGTATCTGCGCTCTGCTGAAG
CCAGTTACCTTCGGAAAAAGAGTTGGTAGCTCTTGATCCGGCAAACAAACCACCGCTGGTAGCGGTGGTT
TTTTTGTTTGCAAGCAGCAGATTACGCGCAGAAAAAAAGGATCTCAAGAAGATCCTTTGATCTTTTCTAC
GGGGTCTGACGCTCAGTGGAACGAAAACTCACGTTAAGGGATTTTGGTCATGAGATTATCAAAAAGGATC
TTCACCTAGATCCTTTTAAATTAAAAATGAAGTTTTAAATCAATCTAAAGTATATATGAGTAAACTTGGT
CTGACAGTTACCAATGCTTAATCAGTGAGGCACCTATCTCAGCGATCTGTCTATTTCGTTCATCCATAGT
TGCCTGACTCCCCGTCGTGTAGATAACTACGATACGGGAGGGCTTACCATCTGGCCCCAGTGCTGCAATG
ATACCGCGAGACCCACGCTCACCGGCTCCAGATTTATCAGCAATAAACCAGCCAGCCGGAAGGGCCGAGC
GCAGAAGTGGTCCTGCAACTTTATCCGCCTCCATCCAGTCTATTAATTGTTGCCGGGAAGCTAGAGTAAG
TAGTTCGCCAGTTAATAGTTTGCGCAACGTTGTTGCCATTGCTACAGGCATCGTGGTGTCACGCTCGTCG
TTTGGTATGGCTTCATTCAGCTCCGGTTCCCAACGATCAAGGCGAGTTACATGATCCCCCATGTTGTGCA
AAAAAGCGGTTAGCTCCTTCGGTCCTCCGATCGTTGTCAGAAGTAAGTTGGCCGCAGTGTTATCACTCAT
GGTTATGGCAGCACTGCATAATTCTCTTACTGTCATGCCATCCGTAAGATGCTTTTCTGTGACTGGTGAG
TACTCAACCAAGTCATTCTGAGAATAGTGTATGCGGCGACCGAGTTGCTCTTGCCCGGCGTCAATACGGG
ATAATACCGCGCCACATAGCAGAACTTTAAAAGTGCTCATCATTGGAAAACGTTCTTCGGGGCGAAAACT
CTCAAGGATCTTACCGCTGTTGAGATCCAGTTCGATGTAACCCACTCGTGCACCCAACTGATCTTCAGCA
TCTTTTACTTTCACCAGCGTTTCTGGGTGAGCAAAAACAGGAAGGCAAAATGCCGCAAAAAAGGGAATAA
GGGCGACACGGAAATGTTGAATACTCATACTCTTCCTTTTTCAATATTATTGAAGCATTTATCAGGGTTA
TTGTCTCATGAGCGGATACATATTTGAATGTATTTAGAAAAATAAACAAATAGGGGTTCCGCGCACATTT
CCCCGAAAAGTGCCACCTG
