>Addgene plasmid #59325 | pRVdG-4ArchT-EGFP | addgene partial sequence | sequence record 95925 | B19M-F 5'-ACAAAGGTCCGAAGAGGACA-3'
ATCAGATTATATCCCGCAAATTTATCACTTGTTTACCTCTGGAGGAGAGAACATATGGGCTCAACTCCAA
CCCTTGGGAGCAATATAACAAAAAACATGTTATGGTGCCATTAAACCGCTGCATTTCATCAAAGTCAAGT
TGATTACCTTTACATTTTGATCCTCTTGGATGTGAAAAAAACTATTAACATCCCTCAAAAGACCCCGGGA
AAGCCGCCACCATGGACCCCATCGCTCTGCAGGCAGGATACGACCTGCTGGGCGACGGAAGGCCAGAGAC
CCTGTGGCTGGGAATCGGAACCCTGCTGATGCTGATCGGCACCTTCTACTTCATCGTGAAGGGCTGGGGC
GTGACCGACAAGGAGGCCAGGGAGTACTACAGCATCACAATCCTGGTGCCCGGCATCGCCAGCGCCGCCT
ACCTGAGCATGTTCTTCGGCATCGGCCTGACCGAGGTGACCGTGGCCGGCGAGGTGCTGGACATCTACTA
CGCCAGATACGCCGACTGGCTGTTCACCACCCCTTTGCTTCTGCTCGACCTGGCCCTGCTGGCTAAGGTG
GACAGGGTGAGCATCGGAACCCTGGTGGGAGTGGACGCCCTGATGATCGTGACCGGCCTGATCGGCGCCC
TGAGCCACACCCCACTGGCTAGGTACAGCTGGTGGCTGTTCAGCACCATCTGCATGATCGTGGTGCTGTA
CTTCCTGGCTACCAGCCTGAGGGCTGCTGCTAAGGAGAGGGGACCAGAGGTGGCTAGCACCTTCAACACC
CTGACCGCCCTGGTGCTGGTGCTGTGGACCGCCTACCCCATCCTGTGGATCATCGGAACCGAGGGAGCTG
GAGTGGTGGGACTGG
