>Addgene plasmid #59325 | pRVdG-4ArchT-EGFP | addgene partial sequence | sequence record 95958 | B19L-R 5'-CGATTGGGTCAATAGGGTCA-3'
GTCTCAGGTTGAGAAGTGTTGCCAGTTGTTCTTCTGATCTAATGTTTTTTTCTCGACTGAAAAGCTTAGA
TGACCCAGCACTTTATAACCCGGGTCATTACTTGTACAGCTCGTCCATGCCGAGAGTGATCCCGGCGGCG
GTCACGAACTCCAGCAGGACCATGTGATCGCGCTTCTCGTTGGGGTCTTTGCTCAGGGCGGACTGGGTGC
TCAGGTAGTGGTTGTCGGGCAGCAGCACGGGGCCGTCGCCGATGGGGGTGTTCTGCTGGTAGTGGTCGGC
GAGCTGCACGCTGCCGTCCTCGATGTTGTGGCGGATCTTGAAGTTCACCTTGATGCCGTTCTTCTGCTTG
TCGGCCATGATATAGACGTTGTGGCTGTTGTAGTTGTACTCCAGCTTGTGCCCCAGGATGTTGCCGTCCT
CCTTGAAGTCGATGCCCTTCAGCTCGATGCGGTTCACCAGGGTGTCGCCCTCGAACTTCACCTCGGCGCG
GGTCTTGTAGTTGCCGTCGTCCTTGAAGAAGATGGTGCGCTCCTGGACGTAGCCTTCGGGCATGGCGGAC
TTGAAGAAGTCGTGCTGCTTCATGTGGTCGGGGTAGCGGCTGAAGCACTGCACGCCGTAGGTCAGGGTGG
TCACGAGGGTGGGCCAGGGCACGGGCAGCTTGCCGGTGGTGCAAATGAACTTCAGGGTCAGCTTGCCGTA
GGTGGCATCGCCCTCGCCCTCGCCGGACACGCTGAACTTGTGGCCGTTTACGTCGCCGTCCAGCTCGACC
AGGATGGGCACC
