>Addgene plasmid #59325 | pRVdG-4ArchT-EGFP | addgene partial sequence | sequence record 95970 | EGFP-N 5'-CGTCGCCGTCCAGCTCGACCAG-3'
CCTTGCTCACTGCTACTACCGGTCGGGGCTCGGGGGCCTCGGTGTCGCCCAGGATGGCCCTGCTCCTCAG
CAGGATGAAGCCGAAGCCCACTTTGGCGGTCACGTCCAGCACCATGAACAGCAGGGTCTCGATTCCCAGT
CCCACCACTCCAGCTCCCTCGGTTCCGATGATCCACAGGATGGGGTAGGCGGTCCACAGCACCAGCACCA
GGGCGGTCAGGGTGTTGAAGGTGCTAGCCACCTCTGGTCCCCTCTCCTTAGCAGCAGCCCTCAGGCTGGT
AGCCAGGAAGTACAGCACCACGATCATGCAGATGGTGCTGAACAGCCACCAGCTGTACCTAGCCAGTGGG
GTGTGGCTCAGGGCGCCGATCAGGCCGGTCACGATCATCAGGGCGTCCACTCCCACCAGGGTTCCGATGC
TCACCCTGTCCACCTTAGCCAGCAGGGCCAGGTCGAGCAGAAGCAAAGGGGTGGTGAACAGCCAGTCGGC
GTATCTGGCGTAGTAGATGTCCAGCACCTCGCCGGCCACGGTCACCTCGGTCAGGCCGATGCCGAAGAAC
ATGCTCAGGTAGGCGGCGCTGGCGATGCCGGGCACCAGGATTGTGATGCTGTAGTACTCCCTGGCCTCCT
TGTCGGTCACGCCCCAGCCCTTCACGATGAAGTAGAAGGTGCCGATCAGCATCAGCAGGGTTCCGATTCC
CAGCCACAGGGTCTCTGGCCTTCCGTCGCCCAGCAGGTCGTATCCTGCCTGCAGAGCGATGGGGTCCATG
GTGGCGGCTTTCCCGG
